>Addgene plasmid #249025 | pKlab814-bGlobin_3xF-BRCA1(full-length)-M1775R | addgene full sequence | sequence record 494413 | Addgene NGS Result
AATTACGGGGTCATTAGTTCATAGCCCATATATGGAGTTCCGCGTTACATAACTTACGGTAAATGGCCCG
CCTGGCTGACCGCCCAACGACCCCCGCCCATTGACGTCAATAATGACGTATGTTCCCATAGTAACGCCAA
TAGGGACTTTCCATTGACGTCAATGGGTGGAGTATTTACGGTAAACTGCCCACTTGGCAGTACATCAAGT
GTATCATATGCCAAGTACGCCCCCTATTGACGTCAATGACGGTAAATGGCCCGCCTGGCATTATGCCCAG
TACATGACCTTATGGGACTTTCCTACTTGGCAGTACATCTACGTATTAGTCATCGCTATTACCATGGTGA
TGCGGTTTTGGCAGTACATCAATGGGCGTGGATAGCGGTTTGACTCACGGGGATTTCCAAGTCTCCACCC
CATTGACGTCAATGGGAGTTTGTTTTGGCACCAAAATCAACGGGACTTTCCAAAATGTCGTAACAACTCC
GCCCCATTGACGCAAATGGGCGGTAGGCGTGTACGGTGGGAGGTCTATATAAGCAGAGCTCTCTGGCTAA
CTAGAGAACCCACTGCTTACTGGCTTATCGAAATTAATACGACTCACTATAGGGAGACCCAAGCTAGAGT
CGATCCTGAGAACTTCAGGGTGAGTTTGGGGACCCTTGATTGTTCTTTCTTTTTCGCTATTGTAAAATTC
ATGTTATATGGAGGGGGCAAAGTTTTCAGGGTGTTGTTTAGAATGGGAAGATGTCCCTTGTATCACCATG
GACCCTCATGATAATTTTGTTTCTTTCACTTTCTACTCTGTTGACAACCATTGTCTCCTCTTATTTTCTT
TTCATTTTCTGTAACTTTTTCGTTAAACTTTAGCTTGCATTTGTAACGAATTTTTAAATTCACTTTTGTT
TATTTGTCAGATTGTAAGTACTTTCTCTAATCACTTTTTTTTCAAGGCAATCAGGGTATATTATATTGTA
CTTCAGCACAGTTTTAGAGAACAATTGTTATAATTAAATGATAAGGTAGAATATTTCTGCATATAAATTC
TGGCTGGCGTGGAAATATTCTTATTGGTAGAAACAACTACATCCTGGTCATCATCCTGCCTTTCTCTTTA
TGGTTACAATGATATACACTGTTTGAGATGAGGATAAAATACTCTGAGTCCAAACCGGGCCCCTCTGCTA
ACCATGTTCATGCCTTCTTCTTTTTCCTACAGCTCCTGGGCAACGTGCTGGTTTGTGCTGTCGACCCCAA
GCTTGGCCGCCAGTGTGCTGGAATTCTGCAGATATCCATCACACTGGCGGCCGCTCGAGCCACCATGGAC
TACAAAGACCATGACGGTGATTATAAAGATCATGACATCGACTACAAGGATGACGATGACAAGGGCTCGG
GCTCGACCTCGGGTAAGCCTATCCCTAACCCTCTCCTCGGTCTCGATTCTACAAGTTTGTACAAAAAAGT
TGGCGATTTATCTGCTCTTCGCGTTGAAGAAGTACAAAATGTCATTAATGCTATGCAGAAAATCTTAGAG
TGTCCCATCTGTCTGGAGTTGATCAAGGAACCTGTCTCCACAAAGTGTGACCACATATTTTGCAAATTTT
GCATGCTGAAACTTCTCAACCAGAAGAAAGGGCCTTCACAGTGTCCTTTATGTAAGAATGATATAACCAA
AAGGAGCCTACAAGAAAGTACGAGATTTAGTCAACTTGTTGAAGAGCTATTGAAAATCATTTGTGCTTTT
CAGCTTGACACAGGTTTGGAGTATGCAAACAGCTATAATTTTGCAAAAAAGGAAAATAACTCTCCTGAAC
ATCTAAAAGATGAAGTTTCTATCATCCAAAGTATGGGCTACAGAAACCGTGCCAAAAGACTTCTACAGAG
TGAACCCGAAAATCCTTCCTTGCAGGAAACCAGTCTCAGTGTCCAACTCTCTAACCTTGGAACTGTGAGA
ACTCTGAGGACAAAGCAGCGGATACAACCTCAAAAGACGTCTGTCTACATTGAATTGGGATCTGATTCTT
CTGAAGATACCGTTAATAAGGCAACTTATTGCAGTGTGGGAGATCAAGAATTGTTACAAATCACCCCTCA
AGGAACCAGGGATGAAATCAGTTTGGATTCTGCAAAAAAGGCTGCTTGTGAATTTTCTGAGACGGATGTA
ACAAATACTGAACATCATCAACCCAGTAATAATGATTTGAACACCACTGAGAAGCGTGCAGCTGAGAGGC
ATCCAGAAAAGTATCAGGGTAGTTCTGTTTCAAACTTGCATGTGGAGCCATGTGGCACAAATACTCATGC
CAGCTCATTACAGCATGAGAACAGCAGTTTATTACTCACTAAAGACAGAATGAATGTAGAAAAGGCTGAA
TTCTGTAATAAAAGCAAACAGCCTGGCTTAGCAAGGAGCCAACATAACAGATGGGCTGGAAGTAAGGAAA
CATGTAATGATAGGCGGACTCCCAGCACAGAAAAAAAGGTAGATCTGAATGCTGATCCCCTGTGTGAGAG
AAAAGAATGGAATAAGCAGAAACTGCCATGCTCAGAGAATCCTAGAGATACTGAAGATGTTCCTTGGATA
ACACTAAATAGCAGCATTCAGAAAGTTAATGAGTGGTTTTCCAGAAGTGATGAACTGTTAGGTTCTGATG
ACTCACATGATGGGGAGTCTGAATCAAATGCCAAAGTAGCTGATGTATTGGACGTTCTAAATGAGGTAGA
TGAATATTCTGGTTCTTCAGAGAAAATAGACTTACTGGCCAGTGATCCTCATGAGGCTTTAATATGTAAA
AGTGAAAGAGTTCACTCCAAATCAGTAGAGAGTAATATTGAAGACAAAATATTTGGGAAAACCTATCGGA
AGAAGGCAAGCCTCCCCAACTTAAGCCATGTAACTGAAAATCTAATTATAGGAGCATTTGTTACTGAGCC
ACAGATAATACAAGAGCGTCCCCTCACAAATAAATTAAAGCGTAAAAGGAGACCTACATCAGGCCTTCAT
CCTGAGGATTTTATCAAGAAAGCAGATTTGGCAGTTCAAAAGACTCCTGAAATGATAAATCAGGGAACTA
ACCAAACGGAGCAGAATGGTCAAGTGATGAATATTACTAATAGTGGTCATGAGAATAAAACAAAAGGTGA
TTCTATTCAGAATGAGAAAAATCCTAACCCAATAGAATCACTCGAAAAAGAATCTGCTTTCAAAACGAAA
GCTGAACCTATAAGCAGCAGTATAAGCAATATGGAACTCGAATTAAATATCCACAATTCAAAAGCACCTA
AAAAGAATAGGCTGAGGAGGAAGTCTTCTACCAGGCATATTCATGCGCTTGAACTAGTAGTCAGTAGAAA
TCTAAGCCCACCTAATTGTACTGAATTGCAAATTGATAGTTGTTCTAGCAGTGAAGAGATAAAGAAAAAA
AAGTACAACCAAATGCCAGTCAGGCACAGCAGAAACCTACAACTCATGGAAGGTAAAGAACCTGCAACTG
GAGCCAAGAAGAGTAACAAGCCAAATGAACAGACAAGTAAAAGACATGACAGTGATACTTTCCCAGAGCT
GAAGTTAACAAATGCACCTGGTTCTTTTACTAAGTGTTCAAATACCAGTGAACTTAAAGAATTTGTCAAT
CCTAGCCTTCCAAGAGAAGAAAAAGAAGAGAAACTAGAAACAGTTAAAGTGTCTAATAATGCTGAAGACC
CCAAAGATCTCATGTTAAGTGGAGAAAGGGTTTTGCAAACTGAAAGATCTGTAGAGAGTAGCAGTATTTC
ACTGGTACCTGGTACTGATTATGGCACTCAGGAAAGTATCTCGTTACTGGAAGTTAGCACTCTAGGGAAG
GCAAAAACAGAACCAAATAAATGTGTGAGTCAGTGTGCAGCATTTGAAAACCCCAAGGGACTAATTCATG
GTTGTTCCAAAGATAATAGAAATGACACAGAAGGCTTTAAGTATCCATTGGGACATGAAGTTAACCACAG
TCGGGAAACAAGCATAGAAATGGAAGAAAGTGAACTTGATGCTCAGTATTTGCAGAATACATTCAAGGTT
TCAAAGCGCCAGTCATTTGCTCTGTTTTCAAATCCAGGAAATGCAGAAGAGGAATGTGCAACATTCTCTG
CCCACTCTGGGTCCTTAAAGAAACAAAGTCCAAAAGTCACTTTTGAATGTGAACAAAAGGAAGAAAATCA
AGGAAAGAATGAGTCTAATATCAAGCCTGTACAGACAGTTAATATCACTGCAGGCTTTCCTGTGGTTGGT
CAGAAAGATAAGCCAGTTGATAATGCCAAATGTAGTATCAAAGGAGGCTCTAGGTTTTGTCTATCATCTC
AGTTCAGAGGCAACGAAACTGGACTCATTACTCCAAATAAACATGGACTTTTACAAAACCCATATCGTAT
ACCACCACTTTTTCCCATCAAGTCATTTGTTAAAACTAAATGTAAGAAAAATCTGCTAGAGGAAAACTTT
GAGGAACATTCAATGTCACCTGAAAGAGAAATGGGAAATGAGAACATTCCAAGTACAGTGAGCACAATTA
GCCGTAATAACATTAGAGAAAATGTTTTTAAAGGAGCCAGCTCAAGCAATATTAATGAAGTAGGTTCCAG
TACTAATGAAGTGGGCTCCAGTATTAATGAAATAGGTTCCAGTGATGAAAACATTCAAGCAGAACTAGGT
AGAAACAGAGGGCCAAAATTGAATGCTATGCTTAGATTAGGGGTTTTGCAACCTGAGGTCTATAAACAAA
GTCTTCCTGGAAGTAATTGTAAGCATCCTGAAATAAAAAAGCAAGAATATGAAGAAGTAGTTCAGACTGT
TAATACAGATTTCTCTCCATATCTGATTTCAGATAACTTAGAACAGCCTATGGGAAGTAGTCATGCATCT
CAGGTTTGTTCTGAGACACCTGATGACCTGTTAGATGATGGTGAAATAAAGGAAGATACTAGTTTTGCTG
AAAATGACATTAAGGAAAGTTCTGCTGTTTTTAGCAAAAGCGTCCAGAGAGGAGAGCTTAGCAGGAGTCC
TAGCCCTTTCACCCATACACATTTGGCTCAGGGTTACCGAAGAGGGGCCAAGAAATTAGAGTCCTCAGAA
GAGAACTTATCTAGTGAGGATGAAGAGCTTCCCTGCTTCCAACACTTGTTATTTGGTAAAGTAAACAATA
TACCTTCTCAGTCTACTAGGCATAGCACCGTTGCTACCGAGTGTCTGTCTAAGAACACAGAGGAGAATTT
ATTATCATTGAAGAATAGCTTAAATGACTGCAGTAACCAGGTAATATTGGCAAAGGCATCTCAGGAACAT
CACCTTAGTGAGGAAACAAAATGTTCTGCTAGCTTGTTTTCTTCACAGTGCAGTGAATTGGAAGACTTGA
CTGCAAATACAAACACCCAGGATCCTTTCTTGATTGGTTCTTCCAAACAAATGAGGCATCAGTCTGAAAG
CCAGGGAGTTGGTCTGAGTGACAAGGAATTGGTTTCAGATGATGAAGAAAGAGGAACGGGCTTGGAAGAA
AATAATCAAGAAGAGCAAAGCATGGATTCAAACTTAGGTGAAGCAGCATCTGGGTGTGAGAGTGAAACAA
GCGTCTCTGAAGACTGCTCAGGGCTATCCTCTCAGAGTGACATTTTAACCACTCAGCAGAGGGATACCAT
GCAACATAACCTGATAAAGCTCCAGCAGGAAATGGCTGAACTAGAAGCTGTGTTAGAACAGCATGGGAGC
CAGCCTTCTAACAGCTACCCTTCCATCATAAGTGACTCCTCTGCCCTTGAGGACCTGCGAAATCCAGAAC
AAAGCACATCAGAAAAAGCAGTATTAACTTCACAGAAAAGTAGTGAATACCCTATAAGCCAGAATCCAGA
AGGCCTTTCTGCTGACAAGTTTGAGGTGTCTGCAGATAGTTCTACCAGTAAAAATAAAGAACCAGGAGTG
GAAAGGTCATCCCCTTCTAAATGCCCATCATTAGATGATAGGTGGTACATGCACAGTTGCTCTGGGAGTC
TTCAGAATAGAAACTACCCATCTCAAGAGGAGCTCATTAAGGTTGTTGATGTGGAGGAGCAACAGCTGGA
AGAGTCTGGGCCACACGATTTGACGGAAACATCTTACTTGCCAAGGCAAGATCTAGAGGGAACCCCTTAC
CTGGAATCTGGAATCAGCCTCTTCTCTGATGACCCTGAATCTGATCCTTCTGAAGACAGAGCCCCAGAGT
CAGCTCGTGTTGGCAACATACCATCTTCAACCTCTGCATTGAAAGTTCCCCAATTGAAAGTTGCAGAATC
TGCCCAGGGTCCAGCTGCTGCTCATACTACTGATACTGCTGGGTATAATGCAATGGAAGAAAGTGTGAGC
AGGGAGAAGCCAGAATTGACAGCTTCAACAGAAAGGGTCAACAAAAGAATGTCCATGGTGGTGTCTGGCC
TGACCCCAGAAGAATTTATGCTCGTGTACAAGTTTGCCAGAAAACACCACATCACTTTAACTAATCTAAT
TACTGAAGAGACTACTCATGTTGTTATGAAAACAGATGCTGAGTTTGTGTGTGAACGGACACTGAAATAT
TTTCTAGGAATTGCGGGAGGAAAATGGGTAGTTAGCTATTTCTGGGTGACCCAGTCTATTAAAGAAAGAA
AAATGCTGAATGAGCATGATTTTGAAGTCAGAGGAGATGTGGTCAATGGAAGAAACCACCAAGGTCCAAA
GCGAGCAAGAGAATCCCAGGACAGAAAGATCTTCAGGGGGCTAGAAATCTGTTGCTATGGGCCCTTCACC
AACAGGCCCACAGATCAACTGGAATGGATGGTACAGCTGTGTGGTGCTTCTGTGGTGAAGGAGCTTTCAT
CATTCACCCTTGGCACAGGTGTCCACCCAATTGTGGTTGTGCAGCCAGATGCCTGGACAGAGGACAATGG
CTTCCATGCAATTGGGCAGATGTGTGAGGCACCTGTGGTGACCCGAGAGTGGGTGTTGGACAGTGTAGCA
CTCTACCAGTGCCAGGAGCTGGACACCTACCTGATACCCCAGATCCCCCACAGCCACTACTGAGATATCG
GCTCGAGCATGCATCTAGAGGGCCCTATTCTATAGTGTCACCTAAATGCTAGAGCTCGCTGATCAGCCTC
GACTGTGCCTTCTAGTTGCCAGCCATCTGTTGTTTGCCCCTCCCCCGTGCCTTCCTTGACCCTGGAAGGT
GCCACTCCCACTGTCCTTTCCTAATAAAATGAGGAAATTGCATCGCATTGTCTGAGTAGGTGTCATTCTA
TTCTGGGGGGTGGGGTGGGGCAGGACAGCAAGGGGGAGGATTGGGAAGACAATAGCAGGCATGCTGGGGA
TGCGGTGGGCTCTATGGCTTCTGAGGCGGAAAGAACCAGCTGGGGCTCTAGGGGGTATCCCC
[124 nt withheld, positions 7413-7536]
C
[91 nt withheld, positions 7538-7628]
A
[49 nt withheld, positions 7630-7678]
CCTTTGACGTTGGAGTCCACGTTCTTT
[37 nt withheld, positions 7706-7742]
ACCCTATCTCGGTCTATTCTTTTGATTTATAAGGGATTTTGCCGATTTCGGCCTATTGGTTAAAAAATGA
GCTGATTTAACAAAAATTTAACGCGAATTAATTCTGTGGAATGTGTGTCAGTTAGGGTGTGGAAAGTCCC
CAGGCTCCCCAGCAGGCAGAAGTATGCAAAGCATGCATCTCAATTAGTCAGCAACCAGGTGTGGAAAGTC
CCCAGGCTCCCCAGCAGGCAGAAGTATGCAAAGCATGCATCTCAATTAGTCAGCAACCATAGTCCCGCCC
CTAACTCCGCCCATCCCGCCCCTAACTCCGCCCAGTTCCGCCCATTCTCCGCCCCATGGCTGACTAATTT
TTTTTATTTATGCAGAGGCCGAGGCCGCCTCTGCCTCTGAGCTATTCCAGAAGTAGTGAGGAGGCTTTTT
TGGAGGCCTAGGCTTTTGCAAAAAGCTCCCGGGAGCTTGTATATCCATTTTCGGATCTGATCAAGAGACA
GGATGAGGATCGTTTCGCATGATTGAACAAGATGGATTGCACGCAGGTTCTCCGGCCGCTTGGGTGGAGA
GGCTATTCGGCTATGACTGGGCACAACAGACAATCGGCTGCTCTGATGCCGCCGTGTTCCGGCTGTCAGC
GCAGGGGCGCCCGGTTCTTTTTGTCAAGACCGACCTGTCCGGTGCCCTGAATGAACTGCAGGACGAGGCA
GCGCGGCTATCGTGGCTGGCCACGACGGGCGTTCCTTGCGCAGCTGTGCTCGACGTTGTCACTGAAGCGG
GAAGGGACTGGCTGCTATTGGGCGAAGTGCCGGGGCAGGATCTCCTGTCATCTCACCTTGCTCCTGCCGA
GAAAGTATCCATCATGGCTGATGCAATGCGGCGGCTGCATACGCTTGATCCGGCTACCTGCCCATTCGAC
CACCAAGCGAAACATCGCATCGAGCGAGCACGTACTCGGATGGAAGCCGGTCTTGTCGATCAGGATGATC
TGGACGAAGAGCATCAGGGGCTCGCGCCAGCCGAACTGTTCGCCAGGCTCAAGGCGCGCATGCCCGACGG
CGAGGATCTCGTCGTGACCCATGGCGATGCCTGCTTGCCGAATATCATGGTGGAAAATGGCCGCTTTTCT
GGATTCATCGACTGTGGCCGGCTGGGTGTGGCGGACCGCTATCAGGACATAGCGTTGGCTACCCGTGATA
TTGCTGAAGAGCTTGGCGGCGAATGGGCTGACCGCTTCCTCGTGCTTTACGGTATCGCCGCTCCCGATTC
GCAGCGCATCGCCTTCTATCGCCTTCTTGACGAGTTCTTCTGAGCGGGACTCTGGGGTTCGAAATGACCG
ACCAAGCGACGCCCAACCTGCCATCACGAGATTTCGATTCCACCGCCGCCTTCTATGAAAGGTTGGGCTT
CGGAATCGTTTTCCGGGACGCCGGCTGGATGATCCTCCAGCGCGGGGATCTCATGCTGGAGTTCTTCGCC
CACCCCAACTTGTTTATTGCAGCTTATAATGGTTACAAATAAAGCAATAGCATCACAAATTTCACAAATA
AAGCATTTTTTTCACTGCATTCTAGTTGTGGTTTGTCCAAACTCATCAATGTATCTTATCATGTCTGTAT
ACCGTCGACCTCTAGCTAGAGCTTGGCGTAATCATGGTCATAGCTGTTTCCTGTGTGAAATTGTTATCCG
CTCACAATTCCACACAACATACGAGCCGGAAGCATAAAGTGTAAAGCCTGGGGTGCCTAATGAGTGAGCT
AACTCACATTAATTGCGTTGCGCTCACTGCCCGCTTTCCAGTCGGGAAACCTGTCGTGCCAGCTGCATTA
ATGAATCGGCCAACGCGCGGGGAGAGGCGGTTTGCGTATTGGGCGCTCTTCCGCTTCCTCGCTCACTGAC
TCGCTGCGCTCGGTCGTTCGGCTGCGGCGAGCGGTATCAGCTCACTCAAAGGCGGTAATACGGTTATCCA
CAGAATCAGGGGATAACGCAGGAAAGAACATGTGAGCAAAAGGCCAGCAAAAGGCCAGGAACCGTAAAAA
GGCCGCGTTGCTGGCGTTTTTCCATAGGCTCCGCCCCCCTGACGAGCATCACAAAAATCGACGCTCAAGT
CAGAGGTGGCGAAACCCGACAGGACTATAAAGATACCAGGCGTTTCCCCCTGGAAGCTCCCTCGTGCGCT
CTCCTGTTCCGACCCTGCCGCTTACCGGATACCTGTCCGCCTTTCTCCCTTCGGGAAGCGTGGCGCTTTC
TCATAGCTCACGCTGTAGGTATCTCAGTTCGGTGTAGGTCGTTCGCTCCAAGCTGGGCTGTGTGCACGAA
CCCCCCGTTCAGCCCGACCGCTGCGCCTTATCCGGTAACTATCGTCTTGAGTCCAACCCGGTAAGACACG
ACTTATCGCCACTGGCAGCAGCCACTGGTAACAGGATTAGCAGAGCGAGGTATGTAGGCGGTGCTACAGA
GTTCTTGAAGTGGTGGCCTAACTACGGCTACACTAGAAGAACAGTATTTGGTATCTGCGCTCTGCTGAAG
CCAGTTACCTTCGGAAAAAGAGTCGGTAGCTCTTGATCCGGCAAACAAACCACCGCTGGTAGCGGTGGTT
TTTTTGTTTGCAAGCAGCAGATTACGCGCAGAAAAAAAGGATCTCAAGAAGATCCTTTGATCTTTTCTAC
GGGGTCTGACGCTCAGTGGAACGAAAACTCACGTTAAGGGATTTTGGTCATGAGATTATCAAAAAGGATC
TTCACCTAGATCCTTTTAAATTAAAAATGAAGTTTTAAATCAATCTAAAGTATATATGAGTAAACTTGGT
CTGACAGTTACCAATGCTTAATCAGTGAGGCACCTATCTCAGCGATCTGTCTATTTCGTTCATCCATAGT
TGCCTGACTCCCCGTCGTGTAGATAACTACGATACGGGAGGGCTTACCATCTGGCCCCAGTGCTGCAATG
ATACCGCGAGACCCACGCTCACCGGCTCCAGATTTATCAGCAATAAACCAGCCAGCCGGAAGGGCCGAGC
GCAGAAGTGGTCCTGCAACTTTATCCGCCTCCATCCAGTCTATTAATTGTTGCCGGGAAGCTAGAGTAAG
TAGTTCGCCAGTTAATAGTTTGCGCAACGTTGTTGCCATTGCTACAGGCATCGTGGTGTCACGCTCGTCG
TTTGGTATGGCTTCATTCAGCTCCGGTTCCCAACGATCAAGGCGAGTTACATGATCCCCCATGTTGTGCA
AAAAAGCGGTTAGCTCCTTCGGTCCTCCGATCGTTGTCAGAAGTAAGTTGGCCGCAGTGTTATCACTCAT
GGTTATGGCAGCACTGCATAATTCTCTTACTGTCATGCCATCCGTAAGATGCTTTTCTGTGACTGGTGAG
TACTCAACCAAGTCATTCTGAGAATAGTGTATGCGGCGACCGAGTTGCTCTTGCCCGGCGTCAATACGGG
ATAATACCGCGCCACATAGCAGAACTTTAAAAGTGCTCATCATTGGAAAACGTTCTTCGGGGCGAAAACT
CTCAAGGATCTTACCGCTGTTGAGATCCAGTTCGATGTAACCCACTCGTGCACCCAACTGATCTTCAGCA
TCTTTTACTTTCACCAGCGTTTCTGGGTGAGCAAAAACAGGAAGGCAAAATGCCGCAAAAAAGGGAATAA
GGGCGACACGGAAATGTTGAATACTCATACTCTTCCTTTTTCAATATTATTGAAGCATTTATCAGGGTTA
TTGTCTCATGAGCGGATACATATTTGAATGTATTTAGAAAAATAAACAAATAGGGGTTCCGCGCACATTT
CCCCGAAAAGTGCCACCTGACGTCGACGGATCGGGAGATCTCCCGATCCCCTATGGTGCACTCTCAGTAC
AATCTGCTCTGATGCCGCATAGTTAAGCCAGTATCTGCTCCCTGCTTGTGTGTTGGAGGTCGCTGAGTAG
TGCGCGAGCAAAATTTAAGCTACAACAAGGCAAGGCTTGACCGACAATTGCATGAAGAATCTGCTTAGGG
TTAGGCGTTTTGCGCTGCTTCGCGATGTACGGGCCAGATATACGCGTTGACATTGATTATTGACTAGTTA
TTAATAGTAATC
Features (pLannotate 1.2.2; 25 found; start..end, strand, type, name):
    347..550     +  promoter       CMV promoter: human cytomegalovirus (CMV) immediate early promoter
    546..579     +  LTR            5' LTR (truncated) (fragment): truncated 5' long terminal repeat (LTR) from HIV-1
    595..613     +  promoter       T7 promoter: promoter for bacteriophage T7 RNA polymerase
    650..1222    +  intron         β-globin intron: intron from rabbit β-globin gene
   1328..1393    +  CDS            3xFLAG: three tandem FLAG® epitope tags, followed by an enterokinase cleavage site
   1412..1452    +  CDS            V5 tag (fragment): epitope tag from simian virus 5
   1452..1469    +  protein_bind   attB1 (fragment): mutant version of attB; core recombination site for the Gateway® BP reaction BP Clonase™
   1475..7060    +  CDS            BRCA1: BRCA1_HUMAN - Also known as RNF53. Experimental evidence at protein level: Swiss-Prot protein existence level 1. E3 ubiquitin-protein ligase that specifically mediates the formation of 'Lys-6'-linked polyubiquitin chains and plays a central role in DNA repair by facilitating cellular responses to DNA damage (PubMed:12890688, PubMed:14976165, PubMed:16818604, PubMed:17525340, PubMed:12887909, PubMed:10500182, PubMed:19261748). It is unclear whether it also mediates the formation of other types of polyubiquitin chains (PubMed:12890688). The BRCA1-BARD1 heterodimer coordinates a diverse range of
   7099..7117    -  promoter       SP6 promoter: promoter for bacteriophage SP6 RNA polymerase
   7143..7367    +  polyA_signal   bGH poly(A) signal: bovine growth hormone polyadenylation signal
   7371..7392    +  promoter       SV40 promoter (fragment): SV40 enhancer and early promoter
   7413..7841    +  rep_origin     f1 ori (sequence partly withheld): f1 bacteriophage origin of replication; arrow indicates direction of (+) strand synthesis
   7855..8184    +  promoter       SV40 promoter: SV40 enhancer and early promoter
   8251..9042    +  CDS            neo: KKA2_KLEPN - Also known as kan, nptII. Experimental evidence at protein level: Swiss-Prot protein existence level 1. Resistance to kanamycin, neomycin, paromomycin, ribostamycin, butirosin and gentamicin B. From Klebsiella pneumoniae.
   9066..9224    +  CDS            ble (fragment): BLE_KLEPN - Experimental evidence at protein level: Swiss-Prot protein existence level 1. Binding protein with a strong affinity to the bleomycin family of antibiotics. Binds to CL990; an antimitotic-antibiotic compound. From Klebsiella pneumoniae.
   9219..9340    +  polyA_signal   SV40 poly(A) signal: SV40 polyadenylation signal
   9411..9433    -  protein_bind   lac operator (fragment): The lac repressor binds to the lac operator to inhibit transcription in E. coli. This inhibition can be relieved by adding lactose or isopropyl-β-D-thiogalactopyranoside (IPTG). lac repressor encoded by lacI
   9437..9467    -  promoter       lac promoter: promoter for the E. coli lac operon
   9482..9503    -  protein_bind   CAP binding site: CAP binding activates transcription in the presence of cAMP. E. coli catabolite activator protein
   9516..9608    -  CDS            lacI (fragment): lac repressor; lacI; The lac repressor binds to the lac operator to inhibit transcription in E. coli. This inhibition can be relieved by adding lactose or isopropyl-β-D-thiogalactopyranoside (IPTG).
   9791..10379   -  rep_origin     ori: high-copy-number ColE1/pMB1/pBR322/pUC origin of replication
  10550..11410   -  CDS            AmpR: β-lactamase; bla; confers resistance to ampicillin, carbenicillin, and related antibiotics
  11411..11515   -  promoter       AmpR promoter: bla
  11574..11626   -  misc_feature   bom (fragment): basis of mobility region from pBR322
  11781..346     +  enhancer       CMV enhancer (across the origin): human cytomegalovirus immediate early enhancer
