[The description below was written by a language model from this plasmid's Addgene catalogue record and pLannotate feature annotations shown in this document.]
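Description:
pKlab814-bGlobin_3xF-BRCA1(full-length)-M1775R is an 11.8 kb mammalian expression plasmid built on a pcDNA3.1 backbone and carrying full-length human BRCA1 with the M1775R substitution. In bacteria it is maintained as a high-copy plasmid through a ColE1/pUC-type origin and selected with ampicillin via the β-lactamase gene. An f1 origin is also present, a standard backbone element that allows single-stranded DNA production. For mammalian cells, an SV40 early promoter drives a neomycin phosphotransferase gene followed by an SV40 polyadenylation signal, permitting G418 selection of stable transfectants.

The expression cassette begins with the CMV immediate-early enhancer and promoter, followed by a rabbit β-globin intron placed in the 5′ untranslated region, an arrangement commonly used to improve processing and expression of transcripts from large cDNAs. The open reading frame starts with a 3xFLAG epitope, which includes an enterokinase cleavage site. This is followed by a sequence annotated as a partial V5 tag and a residual attB1 fragment left over from Gateway cloning in the parent vector, and then by the BRCA1 coding sequence. Transcription terminates at the bovine growth hormone polyadenylation signal. T7 and SP6 promoters flank the insert region, as is typical of this backbone. The remaining annotations are short fragments (a truncated HIV-1 LTR, ble, lacI and bom) that appear to be backbone remnants or partial matches rather than functional parts.

The insert was assembled by Gibson cloning, and part of the plasmid derives from an earlier deposited vector. The stated purpose is expression of N-terminally FLAG-tagged BRCA1 M1775R. The associated publication concerns HSP90 buffering of deleterious BRCA1 variants, and the tag allows detection or immunoprecipitation of the mutant protein.
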