Addgene plasmid #249025: pKlab814-bGlobin_3xF-BRCA1(full-length)-M1775R
Purpose: This plasmid expresses the full length BRCA1 sequence (M1775R mutation) with an N-terminal 3xFLAG tag
Depositing lab: Georgios Karras. Depositing organization: University of Texas MD Anderson Cancer Center. Publication: HSP90 buffers deleterious genetic variations in BRCA1. Gracia B, Zhang XH, Montes P, Pham TC, Huang M, Chen J, Karras GI. Mol Cell. 2025 Nov 19:S1097-2765(25)00867-6. doi: 10.1016/j.molcel.2025.10.026. PubMed 41265458.
Backbone
  Vector backbone: pcDNA3.1
  Vector type: Mammalian Expression
  Selectable markers: Neomycin (select with G418)
Growth in bacteria
  Bacterial resistance: Ampicillin, 100 μg/mL
  Growth temperature: 37°C
  Growth strain: DH5alpha
  Copy number: High Copy
Gene/Insert
  Gene/Insert name: BRCA1
  Species: H. sapiens (human)
  Mutation: M1775R
  Entrez Gene: BRCA1 (a.k.a. BRCAI, BRCC1, BROVCA1, FANCS, IRIS, PNCA4, PPP1R53, PSCP, RNF53)
  Promoter: CMV Promoter
  Tag / fusion protein: 3x-FLAG-V5 (N terminal on insert)
  Cloning method: Gibson Cloning
Resource information
  A portion of this plasmid was derived from a plasmid made by: based on vector Addgene #99394
Terms and licenses: Academic/Nonprofit Terms; Industry Terms: Not Available to Industry
How to cite: pKlab814-bGlobin_3xF-BRCA1(full-length)-M1775R was a gift from Georgios Karras (Addgene plasmid # 249025 ; http://n2t.net/addgene:249025 ; RRID:Addgene_249025)
